Addgene plasmid #198932: pGL0_19 [panARS ORI]
Purpose: Level 0 part
Depositing lab: Charlie Gilbert & Nili Ostrov & Cultivarium Tools. Depositing organization: Cultivarium, Convergent Research. Publication: A scalable framework for high-throughput identification of functional origins of replication in non-model bacteria. Gilbert C, Brumwell SL, Crits-Christoph A, Kang SC, Martin-Moldes Z, Alsharif W, Esmurria A, Nguyen M-A, Lee HH, Ostrov N. bioRxiv 2023.05.19.541510 10.1101/2023.05.19.541510.
Backbone
  Vector backbone: pGLDV_17
  Vector type: Synthetic Biology
Growth in bacteria
  Bacterial resistance: Chloramphenicol, 25 μg/mL
  Growth temperature: 37°C
  Growth strain: E. coli Zymo 10B
  Copy number: High Copy
Gene/Insert
  Gene/Insert name: panARS ORI
  Species: Kluyveromyces lactis
  Cloning method: Unknown
Resource information
  A portion of this plasmid was derived from a plasmid made by: Maitreya Dunham (Liachko & Dunham 2014 https://doi.org/10.1111/1567-1364.12123)
Terms and licenses: Academic/Nonprofit Terms; Industry Terms: Not Available to Industry
How to cite: pGL0_19 [panARS ORI] was a gift from Charlie Gilbert & Nili Ostrov & Cultivarium Tools (Addgene plasmid # 198932 ; http://n2t.net/addgene:198932 ; RRID:Addgene_198932)
