[The description below was written by a language model from this plasmid's Addgene catalogue record and pLannotate feature annotations shown in this document.]
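Description:
pGL0_19 [panARS ORI] is a small (about 2.6 kb) Level 0 part plasmid for synthetic biology, built on the pGLDV_17 backbone and intended as a storage and donor vector for a single modular DNA part, not as an expression construct. It is propagated in E. coli from a high-copy ColE1/pMB1/pUC-type origin. Selection is with chloramphenicol, through a chloramphenicol acetyltransferase (cat) gene driven by its native cat promoter. A phage lambda t0 terminator spans the sequence origin next to the end of the cat cassette, where it presumably insulates the marker from the rest of the plasmid.

The payload is panARS, an autonomously replicating sequence recorded as coming from Kluyveromyces lactis and derived in part from a previously published plasmid. ARS elements act as replication origins in yeast, and the "pan" designation implies function across multiple yeast species. The automated annotation does not label the insert. It most likely lies in the unannotated stretch between a short lacZα fragment and a partial lac operator. These remnants suggest that the part replaced most of a lacZα screening cassette in the parent vector, though the record lists the cloning method as unknown and does not state the assembly standard or flanking restriction sites.

The plasmid belongs to a toolkit described in work on high-throughput identification of functional origins of replication in non-model microbes. Level 0 origin parts from that toolkit would be combined with other modules into higher-level vectors. The record gives no purpose beyond "Level 0 part."
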