Features (pLannotate 1.2.2; 6 found; start..end, strand, type, name):
     77..733     -  CDS            cat: CAT_ECOLX - Experimental evidence at protein level: Swiss-Prot protein existence level 1. This enzyme is an effector of chloramphenicol resistance in bacteria. From Escherichia coli. This protein is used as a marker in many commonly used cloning vectors, such as pACYC184.
    734..836     -  promoter       cat promoter: promoter of the E. coli cat gene encoding chloramphenicol acetyltransferase
    911..954     -  CDS            lacZα (fragment): LacZα fragment of β-galactosidase; lacZ fragment
   1707..1722    -  protein_bind   lac operator (fragment): The lac repressor binds to the lac operator to inhibit transcription in E. coli. This inhibition can be relieved by adding lactose or isopropyl-β-D-thiogalactopyranoside (IPTG). lac repressor encoded by lacI
   1873..2461    -  rep_origin     ori: high-copy-number ColE1/pMB1/pBR322/pUC origin of replication
   2594..53      -  terminator     lambda t0 terminator (across the origin): transcription terminator from phage lambda
>Addgene plasmid #198932 | pGL0_19 [panARS ORI] | addgene full sequence | sequence record 401238 | Addgene NGS Result
GAACAAATCCAGATGGAGTTCTGAGGTCATTACTGGATCTATCAACAGGAGTCCAAGCGAGCTCGATATC
AAATTACGCCCCGCCCTGCCACTCATCGCAGTACTGTTGTAATTCATTAAGCATTCTGCCGACATGGAAG
CCATCACAAACGGCATGATGAACCTGAATCGCCAGCGGCATCAGCACCTTGTCGCCTTGCGTATAATATT
TGCCCATGGTGAAAACGGGGGCGAAGAAGTTGTCCATATTGGCCACGTTTAAATCAAAACTGGTGAAACT
CACCCAGGGATTGGCTGAGACGAAAAACATATTCTCAATAAACCCTTTAGGGAAATAGGCCAGGTTTTCA
CCGTAACACGCCACATCTTGCGAATATATGTGTAGAAACTGCCGGAAATCGTCGTGGTATTCACTCCAGA
GCGATGAAAACGTTTCAGTTTGCTCATGGAAAACGGTGTAACAAGGGTGAACACTATCCCATATCACCAG
CTCACCGTCTTTCATTGCCATACGAAATTCCGGATGAGCATTCATCAGGCGGGCAAGAATGTGAATAAAG
GCCGGATAAAACTTGTGCTTATTTTTCTTTACGGTCTTTAAAAAGGCCGTAATATCCAGCTGAACGGTCT
GGTTATAGGTACATTGAGCAACTGACTGAAATGCCTCAAAATGTTCTTTACGATGCCATTGGGATATATC
AACGGTGGTATATCCAGTGATTTTTTTCTCCATTTTAGCTTCCTTAGCTCCTGAAAATCTCGATAACTCA
AAAAATACGCCCGGTAGTGATCTTATTTCATTATGGTGAAAGTTGGAACCTCTTACGTGCCGATCAACGT
CTCATTGATACCTGAAACAAAACCCATCGTACGGCCAAGGAAGTCTCCAATAACTGTGATCCACCACAAG
CGCCAGGGTTTTCCCAGTCACGACGTTGTAAAACGACGGCCAGTCATGCATAATCCGCACGCATCTGGAA
TAAGGAAGTGCCATTCCGCCTGACCTTAGCGTGCGAACAGCACGCTATTGTTGTATCATTACTCGCATCC
ATTCTCAGGCTGTCTCGTCTCGTCTCCGAGGTCTCCGGAGTCAACATCTTTGGATAATATCAGAATGAGA
AAGAACAGATACGCAGTACGTTTTTTGGTGAGCTCTTTGCACTTCTTTAGTTCTTTCCATCAATATCAGT
TGCTTATGCACTTATGACTAATATTGATGTTTAACTTCAATATCTTTAAACTTTTGTTCTTCCCGACGTT
CATTAAGAATACTAATACACTTTAATAATTAGTTTAATATTTGTTTCTATATAATGACATTTAATTAAAA
AAGATAAAATATAAAAACATCATAATAACTCACCAGAGGTTAAGAACAAAAAAACAAATTAGATATCTGC
TAATCCAATATAGTTAAATCAATCTTTCCTTGGTATAATGGGTATATTACATATATTTCAAGGACCGACA
CTCCTACCAAATATCTAAAATTTACCATATTAACATAACATGTATATAAACGTCAAATCATAATCAGCAC
TACGCTCGAGACCACCCCAGGATACATAGATTACCACAACTCCGAGCCCTTCCACCTAGCGTGCTAACCA
CGCACGCTATTGTTGTATAGGCTAGGTGGAGGCTCAGTGATGATAAGTCTGCGATGGTGGATGCATGTGT
CATGGTCATAGCTGTTTCCTGTGTGAAATTGTTATCCGCTCAGAGGGCACAATCCTATTCCGCGCTATCC
GACAATCTCCAAGACATTAGGTGGAGTTCAGTTCGGCGTATGGCATATGTCGCTGGAAAGAACATGTGAG
CAAAAGGCCAGCAAAAGGCCAGGAACCGTAAAAAGGCCGCGTTGCTGGCGTTTTTCCATAGGCTCCGCCC
CCCTGACGAGCATCACAAAAATCGACGCTCAAGTCAGAGGTGGCGAAACCCGACAGGACTATAAAGATAC
CAGGCGTTTCCCCCTGGAAGCTCCCTCGTGCGCTCTCCTGTTCCGACCCTGCCGCTTACCGGATACCTGT
CCGCCTTTCTCCCTTCGGGAAGCGTGGCGCTTTCTCATAGCTCACGCTGTAGGTATCTCAGTTCGGTGTA
GGTCGTTCGCTCCAAGCTGGGCTGTGTGCACGAACCCCCCGTTCAGCCCGACCGCTGCGCCTTATCCGGT
AACTATCGTCTTGAGTCCAACCCGGTAAGACACGACTTATCGCCACTGGCAGCAGCCACTGGTAACAGGA
TTAGCAGAGCGAGGTATGTAGGCGGTGCTACAGAGTTCTTGAAGTGGTGGCCTAACTACGGCTACACTAG
AAGAACAGTATTTGGTATCTGCGCTCTGCTGAAGCCAGTTACCTTCGGAAAAAGAGTTGGTAGCTCTTGA
TCCGGCAAACAAACCACCGCTGGTAGCGGTGGTTTTTTTGTTTGCAAGCAGCAGATTACGCGCAGAAAAA
AAGGATCTCAAGAAGATCCTTTGATCTTTTCTACGGGGTCTGACGCTCTATTCAACAAAGCCGCCGTCCC
GTCAAGTCAGCGTAAATGGGTAGGGGGCTTCAAATCGTCCCCCCATACGATATAAGTTGTTACTAGTGCT
TGGATTCTCACCAATAAAAAACGCCCGGCGGCAACCGAGCGTTCT
